>Addgene plasmid #126514 | p-mCherry-C1-MerMAID2 | addgene full sequence | sequence record 245100 | Addgene NGS Result
TCAATTACGGGGTCATTAGTTCATAGCCCATATATGGAGTTCCGCGTTACATAACTTACGGTAAATGGCC
CGCCTGGCTGACCGCCCAACGACCCCCGCCCATTGACGTCAATAATGACGTATGTTCCCATAGTAACGCC
AATAGGGACTTTCCATTGACGTCAATGGGTGGAGTATTTACGGTAAACTGCCCACTTGGCAGTACATCAA
GTGTATCATATGCCAAGTACGCCCCCTATTGACGTCAATGACGGTAAATGGCCCGCCTGGCATTATGCCC
AGTACATGACCTTATGGGACTTTCCTACTTGGCAGTACATCTACGTATTAGTCATCGCTATTACCATGGT
GATGCGGTTTTGGCAGTACATCAATGGGCGTGGATAGCGGTTTGACTCACGGGGATTTCCAAGTCTCCAC
CCCATTGACGTCAATGGGAGTTTGTTTTGGCACCAAAATCAACGGGACTTTCCAAAATGTCGTAACAACT
CCGCCCCATTGACGCAAATGGGCGGTAGGCGTGTACGGTGGGAGGTCTATATAAGCAGAGCTGGTTTAGT
GAACCGTCAGATCCGCTAGCCACCATGGTCTCAGTCCAGCTGCATGTCTTCGCTCAGATTCTGACTACCT
TCATCAGTTGTGCTAACGCAATGTACTACCTGTATATCTATAAGTGCACCAAGAGGGGCCACCTGATGAA
GTGGGAGGTGGCCTGGGTGGCCATCGTGGAGACCATCAACTACACAATCCAGATCAGCACCGGCTCCGAG
CAGATCGAGCTGGCCGGAGGAGCAAAGTTCCCATGGATGAGATATGTGGGCTGGCAGCTGACATGTCCCG
TGCTGCTGACCTTTATCGTGACAAATATGCTGGAGGCACCAACCACACGCGTGGTGGTGCAGATGCTGAT
GCTGCTGCAGTTCATCATGCTGTCCGGCATGACCGCCTCTCTGCTGCAGGCCATGACCCTGAAAGTGATC
TTTGTGCTGCTGGCCAGCGCCGGACTGATCTGCCTGTACTATTCCCTGTATACCAAGCGGAAGAACAAGC
AGCTGCCCATGGCCAACAATAAGGAGATGCACCTGCTGCTGTATTTCATGACATCCTGGCTGGTGTTCCC
ACTGATGTTTATCCTGGGCCCCGAGATGCTGAACGTGATGCCTTTCGAGTGGACCCTGGTGGGCCACTGT
ATCGGCGACCTGATCTCTAAGAATGCCTTTGGCATGCTGGCCTGGCAGTACACAAAGTATCTGCACAGGG
ATGAGATCAAGGAGATCAAGAGAGGCTTCCCTGAGGTGGACGATGTGGAGTCTATCCACAGCGCCGCAGC
CGTGTCTACCGGCCAGGGCAAGACCGCCACACACATCAGCCTGCCCCTGAACATGCTGCCTATGTTCATG
TATAACAACCAGAACACACCAAAGCACGACAATCCCAGCACTCCAAAGCATCATACTCCAGAAGAAATCA
CTGACGCCGCAACTAAGGCTGGACCGGTGGTGAGCAAGGGCGAGGAGGATAACATGGCCATCATCAAGGA
GTTCATGCGCTTCAAGGTGCACATGGAGGGCTCCGTGAACGGCCACGAGTTCGAGATCGAGGGCGAGGGC
GAGGGCCGCCCCTACGAGGGCACCCAGACCGCCAAGCTGAAGGTGACCAAGGGTGGCCCCCTGCCCTTCG
CCTGGGACATCCTGTCCCCTCAGTTCATGTACGGCTCCAAGGCCTACGTGAAGCACCCCGCCGACATCCC
CGACTACTTGAAGCTGTCCTTCCCCGAGGGCTTCAAGTGGGAGCGCGTGATGAACTTCGAGGACGGCGGC
GTGGTGACCGTGACCCAGGACTCCTCCCTGCAGGACGGCGAGTTCATCTACAAGGTGAAGCTGCGCGGCA
CCAACTTCCCCTCCGACGGCCCCGTAATGCAGAAGAAGACCATGGGCTGGGAGGCCTCCTCCGAGCGGAT
GTACCCCGAGGACGGCGCCCTGAAGGGCGAGATCAAGCAGAGGCTGAAGCTGAAGGACGGCGGCCACTAC
GACGCTGAGGTCAAGACCACCTACAAGGCCAAGAAGCCCGTGCAGCTGCCCGGCGCCTACAACGTCAACA
TCAAGTTGGACATCACCTCCCACAACGAGGACTACACCATCGTGGAACAGTACGAACGCGCCGAGGGCCG
CCACTCCACCGGCGGCATGGACGAGCTGTACAAGTAAGAGCTCAAGCTTCGAATTCTGCAGTCGACGGTA
CCGCGGGCCCGGGATCCACCGGATCTAGATAACTGATCATAATCAGCCATACCACATTTGTAGAGGTTTT
ACTTGCTTTAAAAAACCTCCCACACCTCCCCCTGAACCTGAAACATAAAATGAATGCAATTGTTGTTGTT
AACTTGTTTATTGCAGCTTATAATGGTTACAAATAAAGCAATAGCATCACAAATTTCACAAATAAAGCAT
TTTTTTCACTGCATTCTAGTTGTGGTTTGTCCAAACTCATCAATGTATCTTAACGCGTAAATTGTAAGCG
TTAATATTTTGTTAAAATTCGCGTTAAATTTTTGTTAAATCAGCTCATTTTTTAACCAATAGGCCGAAAT
CGGCAAAATCCCTTATAAATCAAAAGAATAGACCGAGATAGGGT
[37 nt withheld, positions 2635-2671]
AAAGAACGTGGACTCCAACGTCAAAGG
[49 nt withheld, positions 2699-2747]
T
[91 nt withheld, positions 2749-2839]
G
[124 nt withheld, positions 2841-2964]
CAGGTGGCACTTTTCGGGGAAATGTGCGCGGAACCCCTATTTGTTTATTTTTCTAAATACATTCAAATAT
GTATCCGCTCATGAGACAATAACCCTGATAAATGCTTCAATAATATTGAAAAAGGAAGAGTCCTGAGGCG
GAAAGAACCAGCTGTGGAATGTGTGTCAGTTAGGGTGTGGAAAGTCCCCAGGCTCCCCAGCAGGCAGAAG
TATGCAAAGCATGCATCTCAATTAGTCAGCAACCAGGTGTGGAAAGTCCCCAGGCTCCCCAGCAGGCAGA
AGTATGCAAAGCATGCATCTCAATTAGTCAGCAACCATAGTCCCGCCCCTAACTCCGCCCATCCCGCCCC
TAACTCCGCCCAGTTCCGCCCATTCTCCGCCCCATGGCTGACTAATTTTTTTTATTTATGCAGAGGCCGA
GGCCGCCTCGGCCTCTGAGCTATTCCAGAAGTAGTGAGGAGGCTTTTTTGGAGGCCTAGGCTTTTGCAAA
GATCGATCAAGAGACAGGATGAGGATCGTTTCGCATGATTGAACAAGATGGATTGCACGCAGGTTCTCCG
GCCGCTTGGGTGGAGAGGCTATTCGGCTATGACTGGGCACAACAGACAATCGGCTGCTCTGATGCCGCCG
TGTTCCGGCTGTCAGCGCAGGGGCGCCCGGTTCTTTTTGTCAAGACCGACCTGTCCGGTGCCCTGAATGA
ACTGCAAGACGAGGCAGCGCGGCTATCGTGGCTGGCCACGACGGGCGTTCCTTGCGCAGCTGTGCTCGAC
GTTGTCACTGAAGCGGGAAGGGACTGGCTGCTATTGGGCGAAGTGCCGGGGCAGGATCTCCTGTCATCTC
ACCTTGCTCCTGCCGAGAAAGTATCCATCATGGCTGATGCAATGCGGCGGCTGCATACGCTTGATCCGGC
TACCTGCCCATTCGACCACCAAGCGAAACATCGCATCGAGCGAGCACGTACTCGGATGGAAGCCGGTCTT
GTCGATCAGGATGATCTGGACGAAGAGCATCAGGGGCTCGCGCCAGCCGAACTGTTCGCCAGGCTCAAGG
CGAGCATGCCCGACGGCGAGGATCTCGTCGTGACCCATGGCGATGCCTGCTTGCCGAATATCATGGTGGA
AAATGGCCGCTTTTCTGGATTCATCGACTGTGGCCGGCTGGGTGTGGCGGACCGCTATCAGGACATAGCG
TTGGCTACCCGTGATATTGCTGAAGAGCTTGGCGGCGAATGGGCTGACCGCTTCCTCGTGCTTTACGGTA
TCGCCGCTCCCGATTCGCAGCGCATCGCCTTCTATCGCCTTCTTGACGAGTTCTTCTGAGCGGGACTCTG
GGGTTCGAAATGACCGACCAAGCGACGCCCAACCTGCCATCACGAGATTTCGATTCCACCGCCGCCTTCT
ATGAAAGGTTGGGCTTCGGAATCGTTTTCCGGGACGCCGGCTGGATGATCCTCCAGCGCGGGGATCTCAT
GCTGGAGTTCTTCGCCCACCCTAGGGGGAGGCTAACTGAAACACGGAAGGAGACAATACCGGAAGGAACC
CGCGCTATGACGGCAATAAAAAGACAGAATAAAACGCACGGTGTTGGGTCGTTTGTTCATAAACGCGGGG
TTCGGTCCCAGGGCTGGCACTCTGTCGATACCCCACCGAGACCCCATTGGGGCCAATACGCCCGCGTTTC
TTCCTTTTCCCCACCCCACCCCCCAAGTTCGGGTGAAGGCCCAGGGCTCGCAGCCAACGTCGGGGCGGCA
GGCCCTGCCATAGCCTCAGGTTACTCATATATACTTTAGATTGATTTAAAACTTCATTTTTAATTTAAAA
GGATCTAGGTGAAGATCCTTTTTGATAATCTCATGACCAAAATCCCTTAACGTGAGTTTTCGTTCCACTG
AGCGTCAGACCCCGTAGAAAAGATCAAAGGATCTTCTTGAGATCCTTTTTTTCTGCGCGTAATCTGCTGC
TTGCAAACAAAAAAACCACCGCTACCAGCGGTGGTTTGTTTGCCGGATCAAGAGCTACCAACTCTTTTTC
CGAAGGTAACTGGCTTCAGCAGAGCGCAGATACCAAATACTGTTCTTCTAGTGTAGCCGTAGTTAGGCCA
CCACTTCAAGAACTCTGTAGCACCGCCTACATACCTCGCTCTGCTAATCCTGTTACCAGTGGCTGCTGCC
AGTGGCGATAAGTCGTGTCTTACCGGGTTGGACTCAAGACGATAGTTACCGGATAAGGCGCAGCGGTCGG
GCTGAACGGGGGGTTCGTGCACACAGCCCAGCTTGGAGCGAACGACCTACACCGAACTGAGATACCTACA
GCGTGAGCTATGAGAAAGCGCCACGCTTCCCGAAGGGAGAAAGGCGGACAGGTATCCGGTAAGCGGCAGG
GTCGGAACAGGAGAGCGCACGAGGGAGCTTCCAGGGGGAAACGCCTGGTATCTTTATAGTCCTGTCGGGT
TTCGCCACCTCTGACTTGAGCGTCGATTTTTGTGATGCTCGTCAGGGGGGCGGAGCCTATGGAAAAACGC
CAGCAACGCGGCCTTTTTACGGTTCCTGGCCTTTTGCTGGCCTTTTGCTCACATGTTCTTTCCTGCGTTA
TCCCCTGATTCTGTGGATAACCGTATTACCGCCATGCATTAGTTATTAATAGTAA
Features (pLannotate 1.2.2; 14 found; start..end, strand, type, name):
     45..348     +  enhancer       CMV enhancer: human cytomegalovirus immediate early enhancer
    349..552     +  promoter       CMV promoter: human cytomegalovirus (CMV) immediate early promoter
   1498..2206    +  CDS            mCherry (fragment): monomeric derivative of DsRed fluorescent protein (Shaner et al., 2004) mammalian codon-optimized
   2208..2257    +  misc_feature   MCS (fragment): multiple cloning site
   2274..2358    +  CDS            large T antigen (fragment): large T antigen from SV40 (simian virus 40)
   2381..2502    +  polyA_signal   SV40 poly(A) signal: SV40 polyadenylation signal
   2536..2964    -  rep_origin     f1 ori (sequence partly withheld): f1 bacteriophage origin of replication; arrow indicates direction of (+) strand synthesis
   2991..3095    +  promoter       AmpR promoter: bla
   3097..3454    +  promoter       SV40 promoter: SV40 enhancer and early promoter
   3489..4283    +  CDS            NeoR/KanR: aminoglycoside phosphotransferase from Tn5; aph(3')-II (or nptII); confers resistance to neomycin, kanamycin, and G418 (Geneticin®)
   4304..4456    +  CDS            ble (fragment): BLE_KLEPN - Experimental evidence at protein level: Swiss-Prot protein existence level 1. Binding protein with a strong affinity to the bleomycin family of antibiotics. Binds to CL990; an antimitotic-antibiotic compound. From Klebsiella pneumoniae.
   4515..4562    +  polyA_signal   HSV TK poly(A) signal: herpes simplex virus thymidine kinase polyadenylation signal (Cole and Stacy, 1985)
   4653..4669    -  polyA_signal   bGH poly(A) signal (fragment): bovine growth hormone polyadenylation signal
   4891..5479    +  rep_origin     ori: high-copy-number ColE1/pMB1/pBR322/pUC origin of replication
