[The description below was written by a language model from this plasmid's Addgene catalogue record and pLannotate feature annotations shown in this document.]
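Description:
p-mCherry-C1-MerMAID2 is a mammalian expression plasmid built on the pEGFP-C1 backbone, in which the fluorescent protein is mCherry rather than EGFP. It carries MerMAID2, an anion-conducting channelrhodopsin from a family identified in marine metagenomic data. According to the record, it desensitizes almost completely under continuous illumination. The 906 bp coding sequence is synthetic and codon-optimized for human and mouse cells. It was inserted between NheI and BshTI sites, both of which remain intact. This places it downstream of the human cytomegalovirus immediate early enhancer and promoter and directly upstream of mCherry, so the opsin is made with a C-terminal red fluorescent tag. The feature table does not annotate the opsin itself, but the unannotated gap between the CMV promoter and mCherry matches its expected position and size. A remnant of the multiple cloning site follows mCherry, and the SV40 polyadenylation signal terminates the transcript.

The plasmid replicates in E. coli at high copy from a ColE1/pUC-type origin and also contains an f1 phage origin. A single Tn5 aminoglycoside phosphotransferase gene (NeoR/KanR) provides both selections. It is driven by a bacterial bla promoter for kanamycin resistance and by the SV40 enhancer/early promoter for G418 selection in mammalian cells, and it ends in the HSV TK polyadenylation signal. The short large T antigen, ble and bGH poly(A) fragments in the table are probably annotation by-products of backbone sequence rather than functional parts.

The construct suits transient or stable expression of the tagged channel in cultured mammalian cells. There, mCherry fluorescence reports expression and membrane localization, and light-evoked anion currents can be characterized electrophysiologically or used for transient optogenetic inhibition.
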