Addgene plasmid #126514: p-mCherry-C1-MerMAID2
Purpose: Anion-conducting Channelrhodopsin with near-complete desensitization in continuous light. Codon-optimized for mammalian expression (human/mouse).
Depositing lab: Peter Hegemann. Depositing organization: Humboldt-Universitaet zu Berlin. Publication: MerMAIDs: a family of metagenomically discovered marine anion-conducting and intensely desensitizing channelrhodopsins. Oppermann J, Fischer P, Silapetere A, Liepe B, Rodriguez-Rozada S, Flores-Uribe J, Peter E, Keidel A, Vierock J, Kaufmann J, Broser M, Luck M, Bartl F, Hildebrandt P, Simon Wiegert J, Beja O, Hegemann P, Wietek J. Nat Commun. 2019 Jul 25;10(1):3315. doi: 10.1038/s41467-019-11322-6. PubMed 31346176.
Backbone
  Vector backbone: pEGFP-C1
  Backbone size w/o insert (bp): 3986
  Vector type: Mammalian Expression
  Selectable markers: Neomycin (select with G418)
Growth in bacteria
  Bacterial resistance: Kanamycin, 50 μg/mL
  Growth temperature: 37°C
  Growth strain: DH5alpha
  Copy number: High Copy
Gene/Insert
  Gene/Insert name: MerMAID2
  Species: Synthetic
  Insert size (bp): 906
  Promoter: CMV (+ enhancer)
  Tag / fusion protein: mCherry (C terminal on insert)
  Cloning method: Restriction Enzyme; 5′ cloning site NheI (not destroyed); 3′ cloning site BshTI (not destroyed)
  Sequencing primers: 5′ CMV-fwd: GCAAATGGGCGGTAGGCGT or EGFP-N1-fwd: GAGGTCTATATAAGCAGAGC; 3′ EGFP-C1-rev: AACCATTATAAGCTGCAATAAAC
Terms and licenses: Academic/Nonprofit Terms; Industry Terms: Not Available to Industry
Depositor comments: Please visit https://www.biorxiv.org/content/early/2019/04/12/607804.full.pdf for BioRxiv preprint.
How to cite: p-mCherry-C1-MerMAID2 was a gift from Peter Hegemann (Addgene plasmid # 126514 ; http://n2t.net/addgene:126514 ; RRID:Addgene_126514)
