>Addgene plasmid #126514 | p-mCherry-C1-MerMAID2 | depositor partial sequence | sequence record 241944 | MerMAID2
ATGGTCTCAGTCCAGCTGCATGTCTTCGCTCAGATTCTGACTACCTTCATCAGTTGTGCTAACGCAATGT
ACTACCTGTATATCTATAAGTGCACCAAGAGGGGCCACCTGATGAAGTGGGAGGTGGCCTGGGTGGCCAT
CGTGGAGACCATCAACTACACAATCCAGATCAGCACCGGCTCCGAGCAGATCGAGCTGGCCGGAGGAGCA
AAGTTCCCATGGATGAGATATGTGGGCTGGCAGCTGACATGTCCCGTGCTGCTGACCTTTATCGTGACAA
ATATGCTGGAGGCACCAACCACACGCGTGGTGGTGCAGATGCTGATGCTGCTGCAGTTCATCATGCTGTC
CGGCATGACCGCCTCTCTGCTGCAGGCCATGACCCTGAAAGTGATCTTTGTGCTGCTGGCCAGCGCCGGA
CTGATCTGCCTGTACTATTCCCTGTATACCAAGCGGAAGAACAAGCAGCTGCCCATGGCCAACAATAAGG
AGATGCACCTGCTGCTGTATTTCATGACATCCTGGCTGGTGTTCCCACTGATGTTTATCCTGGGCCCCGA
GATGCTGAACGTGATGCCTTTCGAGTGGACCCTGGTGGGCCACTGTATCGGCGACCTGATCTCTAAGAAT
GCCTTTGGCATGCTGGCCTGGCAGTACACAAAGTATCTGCACAGGGATGAGATCAAGGAGATCAAGAGAG
GCTTCCCTGAGGTGGACGATGTGGAGTCTATCCACAGCGCCGCAGCCGTGTCTACCGGCCAGGGCAAGAC
CGCCACACACATCAGCCTGCCCCTGAACATGCTGCCTATGTTCATGTATAACAACCAGAACACACCAAAG
CACGACAATCCCAGCACTCCAAAGCATCATACTCCAGAAGAAATCACTGACGCCGCAACTAAGGCT
